>Addgene plasmid #110847 | pLenti-TRE3G-FNLS-PGK-Puro | depositor full sequence | sequence record 208399 | Full Sequence
TCGACGGATCGGGAGATCTCCCGATCCCCTATGGTGCACTCTCAGTACAATCTGCTCTGATGCCGCATAG
TTAAGCCAGTATCTGCTCCCTGCTTGTGTGTTGGAGGTCGCTGAGTAGTGCGCGAGCAAAATTTAAGCTA
CAACAAGGCAAGGCTTGACCGACAATTGCATGAAGAATCTGCTTAGGGTTAGGCGTTTTGCGCTGCTTCG
CGATGTACGGGCCAGATATACGCGTTGACATTGATTATTGACTAGTTATTAATAGTAATCAATTACGGGG
TCATTAGTTCATAGCCCATATATGGAGTTCCGCGTTACATAACTTACGGTAAATGGCCCGCCTGGCTGAC
CGCCCAACGACCCCCGCCCATTGACGTCAATAATGACGTATGTTCCCATAGTAACGCCAATAGGGACTTT
CCATTGACGTCAATGGGTGGAGTATTTACGGTAAACTGCCCACTTGGCAGTACATCAAGTGTATCATATG
CCAAGTACGCCCCCTATTGACGTCAATGACGGTAAATGGCCCGCCTGGCATTATGCCCAGTACATGACCT
TATGGGACTTTCCTACTTGGCAGTACATCTACGTATTAGTCATCGCTATTACCATGGTGATGCGGTTTTG
GCAGTACATCAATGGGCGTGGATAGCGGTTTGACTCACGGGGATTTCCAAGTCTCCACCCCATTGACGTC
AATGGGAGTTTGTTTTGGCACCAAAATCAACGGGACTTTCCAAAATGTCGTAACAACTCCGCCCCATTGA
CGCAAATGGGCGGTAGGCGTGTACGGTGGGAGGTCTATATAAGCAGCGCGTTTTGCCTGTACTGGGTCTC
TCTGGTTAGACCAGATCTGAGCCTGGGAGCTCTCTGGCTAACTAGGGAACCCACTGCTTAAGCCTCAATA
AAGCTTGCCTTGAGTGCTTCAAGTAGTGTGTGCCCGTCTGTTGTGTGACTCTGGTAACTAGAGATCCCTC
AGACCCTTTTAGTCAGTGTGGAAAATCTCTAGCAGTGGCGCCCGAACAGGGACTTGAAAGCGAAAGGGAA
ACCAGAGGAGCTCTCTCGACGCAGGACTCGGCTTGCTGAAGCGCGCACGGCAAGAGGCGAGGGGCGGCGA
CTGGTGAGTACGCCAAAAATTTTGACTAGCGGAGGCTAGAAGGAGAGAGATGGGTGCGAGAGCGTCAGTA
TTAAGCGGGGGAGAATTAGATCGCGATGGGAAAAAATTCGGTTAAGGCCAGGGGGAAAGAAAAAATATAA
ATTAAAACATATAGTATGGGCAAGCAGGGAGCTAGAACGATTCGCAGTTAATCCTGGCCTGTTAGAAACA
TCAGAAGGCTGTAGACAAATACTGGGACAGCTACAACCATCCCTTCAGACAGGATCAGAAGAACTTAGAT
CATTATATAATACAGTAGCAACCCTCTATTGTGTGCATCAAAGGATAGAGATAAAAGACACCAAGGAAGC
TTTAGACAAGATAGAGGAAGAGCAAAACAAAAGTAAGACCACCGCACAGCAAGCGGCCGGCCGCGCTGAT
CTTCAGACCTGGAGGAGGAGATATGAGGGACAATTGGAGAAGTGAATTATATAAATATAAAGTAGTAAAA
ATTGAACCATTAGGAGTAGCACCCACCAAGGCAAAGAGAAGAGTGGTGCAGAGAGAAAAAAGAGCAGTGG
GAATAGGAGCTTTGTTCCTTGGGTTCTTGGGAGCAGCAGGAAGCACTATGGGCGCAGCGTCAATGACGCT
GACGGTACAGGCCAGACAATTATTGTCTGGTATAGTGCAGCAGCAGAACAATTTGCTGAGGGCTATTGAG
GCGCAACAGCATCTGTTGCAACTCACAGTCTGGGGCATCAAGCAGCTCCAGGCAAGAATCCTGGCTGTGG
AAAGATACCTAAAGGATCAACAGCTCCTGGGGATTTGGGGTTGCTCTGGAAAACTCATTTGCACCACTGC
TGTGCCTTGGAATGCTAGTTGGAGTAATAAATCTCTGGAACAGATTTGGAATCACACGACCTGGATGGAG
TGGGACAGAGAAATTAACAATTACACAAGCTTAATACACTCCTTAATTGAAGAATCGCAAAACCAGCAAG
AAAAGAATGAACAAGAATTATTGGAATTAGATAAATGGGCAAGTTTGTGGAATTGGTTTAACATAACAAA
TTGGCTGTGGTATATAAAATTATTCATAATGATAGTAGGAGGCTTGGTAGGTTTAAGAATAGTTTTTGCT
GTACTTTCTATAGTGAATAGAGTTAGGCAGGGATATTCACCATTATCGTTTCAGACCCACCTCCCAACCC
CGAGGGGACCCGACAGGCCCGAAGGAATAGAAGAAGAAGGTGGAGAGAGAGACAGAGACAGATCCATTCG
ATTAGTGAACGGATCGGCACTGCGTGCGCCAATTCTGCAGACAAATGGCAGTATTCATCCACAATTTTAA
AAGAAAAGGGGGGATTGGGGGGTACAGTGCAGGGGAAAGAATAGTAGACATAATAGCAACAGACATACAA
ACTAAAGAATTACAAAAACAAATTACAAAAATTCAAAATTTTCGGGTTTATTACAGGGACAGCAGAGATC
CAGTTTGGTTAGTACCGGGCGATTCTAGATTCGAGTTTACTCCCTATCAGTGATAGAGAACGTATGAAGA
GTTTACTCCCTATCAGTGATAGAGAACGTATGCAGACTTTACTCCCTATCAGTGATAGAGAACGTATAAG
GAGTTTACTCCCTATCAGTGATAGAGAACGTATGACCAGTTTACTCCCTATCAGTGATAGAGAACGTATC
TACAGTTTACTCCCTATCAGTGATAGAGAACGTATATCCAGTTTACTCCCTATCAGTGATAGAGAACGTA
TAAGCTTTAGGCGTGTACGGTGGGCGCCTATAAAAGCAGAGCTCGTTTAGTGAACCGTCAGATCGCCTGG
AGCAATTCCACAACACTTTTGTCTTATACCAACTTTCCGTACCACTTCCTACCCTCGTAAAGTCGAGCTT
GCGTTGGATCCGCCACCATGGACTATAAGGACCACGACGGAGACTACAAGGATCATGATATTGATTACAA
AGACGATGACGATAAGATGGCCCCAAAGAAGAAGCGGAAGGTCGGTATCCACGGAGTCCCAGCAGCCATG
AGCTCAGAGACTGGCCCAGTGGCTGTGGACCCCACATTGAGACGGCGGATCGAGCCCCATGAGTTTGAGG
TATTCTTCGATCCGAGAGAGCTCCGCAAGGAGACCTGCCTGCTTTACGAAATTAATTGGGGGGGCCGGCA
CTCCATTTGGCGACATACATCACAGAACACTAACAAGCACGTCGAAGTCAACTTCATCGAGAAGTTCACG
ACAGAAAGATATTTCTGTCCGAACACAAGGTGCAGCATTACCTGGTTTCTCAGCTGGAGCCCATGCGGCG
AATGTAGTAGGGCCATCACTGAATTCCTGTCAAGGTATCCCCACGTCACTCTGTTTATTTACATCGCAAG
GCTGTACCACCACGCTGACCCCCGCAATCGACAAGGCCTGCGGGATTTGATCTCTTCAGGTGTGACTATC
CAAATTATGACTGAGCAGGAGTCAGGATACTGCTGGAGAAACTTTGTGAATTATAGCCCGAGTAATGAAG
CCCACTGGCCTAGGTATCCCCATCTGTGGGTACGACTGTACGTTCTTGAACTGTACTGCATCATACTGGG
CCTGCCTCCTTGTCTCAACATTCTGAGAAGGAAGCAGCCACAGCTGACATTCTTTACCATCGCTCTTCAG
TCTTGTCATTACCAGCGACTGCCCCCACACATTCTCTGGGCCACCGGGTTGAAAAGCGGCAGCGAGACTC
CCGGGACCTCAGAGTCCGCCACACCCGAAAGTGACAAGAAGTACAGCATCGGCCTGGCCATCGGCACCAA
CTCTGTGGGCTGGGCCGTGATCACCGACGAGTACAAGGTGCCCAGCAAGAAATTCAAGGTGCTGGGCAAC
ACCGACCGGCACAGCATCAAGAAGAACCTGATCGGAGCCCTGCTGTTCGACAGCGGCGAAACAGCCGAGG
CCACCCGGCTGAAGAGAACCGCCAGAAGAAGATACACCAGACGGAAGAACCGGATCTGCTATCTGCAAGA
GATCTTCAGCAACGAGATGGCCAAGGTGGACGACAGCTTCTTCCACAGACTGGAAGAGTCCTTCCTGGTG
GAAGAGGATAAGAAGCACGAGCGGCACCCCATCTTCGGCAACATCGTGGACGAGGTGGCCTACCACGAGA
AGTACCCCACCATCTACCACCTGAGAAAGAAACTGGTGGACAGCACCGACAAGGCCGACCTGCGGCTGAT
CTATCTGGCCCTGGCCCACATGATCAAGTTCCGGGGCCACTTCCTGATCGAGGGCGACCTGAACCCCGAC
AACAGCGACGTGGACAAGCTGTTCATCCAGCTGGTGCAGACCTACAACCAGCTGTTCGAGGAAAACCCCA
TCAACGCCAGCGGCGTGGACGCCAAGGCCATCCTGTCTGCCAGACTGAGCAAGAGCAGACGGCTGGAAAA
TCTGATCGCCCAGCTGCCCGGCGAGAAGAAGAATGGCCTGTTCGGCAACCTGATTGCCCTGAGCCTGGGC
CTGACCCCCAACTTCAAGAGCAACTTCGACCTGGCCGAGGATGCCAAACTGCAGCTGAGCAAGGACACCT
ACGACGACGACCTGGACAACCTGCTGGCCCAGATCGGCGACCAGTACGCCGACCTGTTTCTGGCCGCCAA
GAACCTGTCCGACGCCATCCTGCTGAGCGACATCCTGAGAGTGAACACCGAGATCACCAAGGCCCCCCTG
AGCGCCTCTATGATCAAGAGATACGACGAGCACCACCAGGACCTGACCCTGCTGAAAGCTCTCGTGCGGC
AGCAGCTGCCTGAGAAGTACAAAGAGATTTTCTTCGACCAGAGCAAGAACGGCTACGCCGGCTACATTGA
CGGCGGAGCCAGCCAGGAAGAGTTCTACAAGTTCATCAAGCCCATCCTGGAAAAGATGGACGGCACCGAG
GAACTGCTCGTGAAGCTGAACAGAGAGGACCTGCTGCGGAAGCAGCGGACCTTCGACAACGGCAGCATCC
CCCACCAGATCCACCTGGGAGAGCTGCACGCCATTCTGCGGCGGCAGGAAGATTTTTACCCATTCCTGAA
GGACAACCGGGAAAAGATCGAGAAGATCCTGACCTTCCGCATCCCCTACTACGTGGGCCCTCTGGCCAGG
GGAAACAGCAGATTCGCCTGGATGACCAGAAAGAGCGAGGAAACCATCACCCCCTGGAACTTCGAGGAAG
TGGTGGACAAGGGCGCTTCCGCCCAGAGCTTCATCGAGCGGATGACCAACTTCGATAAGAACCTGCCCAA
CGAGAAGGTGCTGCCCAAGCACAGCCTGCTGTACGAGTACTTCACCGTGTATAACGAGCTGACCAAAGTG
AAATACGTGACCGAGGGAATGAGAAAGCCCGCCTTCCTGAGCGGCGAGCAGAAAAAGGCCATCGTGGACC
TGCTGTTCAAGACCAACCGGAAAGTGACCGTGAAGCAGCTGAAAGAGGACTACTTCAAGAAAATCGAGTG
CTTCGACTCCGTGGAAATCTCCGGCGTGGAAGATCGGTTCAACGCCTCCCTGGGCACATACCACGATCTG
CTGAAAATTATCAAGGACAAGGACTTCCTGGACAATGAGGAAAACGAGGACATTCTGGAAGATATCGTGC
TGACCCTGACACTGTTTGAGGACAGAGAGATGATCGAGGAACGGCTGAAAACCTATGCCCACCTGTTCGA
CGACAAAGTGATGAAGCAGCTGAAGCGGCGGAGATACACCGGCTGGGGCAGGCTGAGCCGGAAGCTGATC
AACGGCATCCGGGACAAGCAGTCCGGCAAGACAATCCTGGATTTCCTGAAGTCCGACGGCTTCGCCAACA
GAAACTTCATGCAGCTGATCCACGACGACAGCCTGACCTTTAAAGAGGACATCCAGAAAGCCCAGGTGTC
CGGCCAGGGCGATAGCCTGCACGAGCACATTGCCAATCTGGCCGGCAGCCCCGCCATTAAGAAGGGCATC
CTGCAGACAGTGAAGGTGGTGGACGAGCTCGTGAAAGTGATGGGCCGGCACAAGCCCGAGAACATCGTGA
TCGAAATGGCCAGAGAGAACCAGACCACCCAGAAGGGACAGAAGAACAGCCGCGAGAGAATGAAGCGGAT
CGAAGAGGGCATCAAAGAGCTGGGCAGCCAGATCCTGAAAGAACACCCAGTGGAAAACACCCAGCTGCAG
AACGAGAAGCTGTACCTGTACTACCTGCAGAATGGGCGGGATATGTACGTGGACCAGGAACTGGACATCA
ACCGGCTGTCCGACTACGATGTGGACCATATCGTGCCTCAGAGCTTTCTGAAGGACGACTCCATCGACAA
CAAGGTGCTGACCAGAAGCGACAAGAACCGGGGCAAGAGCGACAACGTGCCCTCCGAAGAGGTCGTGAAG
AAGATGAAGAACTACTGGCGGCAGCTGCTGAACGCCAAGCTGATTACCCAGAGAAAGTTCGACAATCTGA
CCAAGGCCGAGAGAGGCGGCCTGAGCGAACTGGATAAGGCCGGCTTCATCAAGAGACAGCTGGTGGAAAC
CCGGCAGATCACAAAGCACGTGGCACAGATCCTGGACTCCCGGATGAACACTAAGTACGACGAGAATGAC
AAGCTGATCCGGGAAGTGAAAGTGATCACCCTGAAGTCCAAGCTGGTGTCCGATTTCCGGAAGGATTTCC
AGTTTTACAAAGTGCGCGAGATCAACAACTACCACCACGCCCACGACGCCTACCTGAACGCCGTCGTGGG
AACCGCCCTGATCAAAAAGTACCCTAAGCTGGAAAGCGAGTTCGTGTACGGCGACTACAAGGTGTACGAC
GTGCGGAAGATGATCGCCAAGAGCGAGCAGGAAATCGGCAAGGCTACCGCCAAGTACTTCTTCTACAGCA
ACATCATGAACTTTTTCAAGACCGAGATTACCCTGGCCAACGGCGAGATCCGGAAGCGGCCTCTGATCGA
GACAAACGGCGAAACCGGGGAGATCGTGTGGGATAAGGGCCGGGATTTTGCCACCGTGCGGAAAGTGCTG
AGCATGCCCCAAGTGAATATCGTGAAAAAGACCGAGGTGCAGACAGGCGGCTTCAGCAAAGAGTCTATCC
TGCCCAAGAGGAACAGCGATAAGCTGATCGCCAGAAAGAAGGACTGGGACCCTAAGAAGTACGGCGGCTT
CGACAGCCCCACCGTGGCCTATTCTGTGCTGGTGGTGGCCAAAGTGGAAAAGGGCAAGTCCAAGAAACTG
AAGAGTGTGAAAGAGCTGCTGGGGATCACCATCATGGAAAGAAGCAGCTTCGAGAAGAATCCCATCGACT
TTCTGGAAGCCAAGGGCTACAAAGAAGTGAAAAAGGACCTGATCATCAAGCTGCCTAAGTACTCCCTGTT
CGAGCTGGAAAACGGCCGGAAGAGAATGCTGGCCTCTGCCGGCGAACTGCAGAAGGGAAACGAACTGGCC
CTGCCCTCCAAATATGTGAACTTCCTGTACCTGGCCAGCCACTATGAGAAGCTGAAGGGCTCCCCCGAGG
ATAATGAGCAGAAACAGCTGTTTGTGGAACAGCACAAGCACTACCTGGACGAGATCATCGAGCAGATCAG
CGAGTTCTCCAAGAGAGTGATCCTGGCCGACGCTAATCTGGACAAAGTGCTGTCCGCCTACAACAAGCAC
CGGGATAAGCCCATCAGAGAGCAGGCCGAGAATATCATCCACCTGTTTACCCTGACCAATCTGGGAGCCC
CTGCCGCCTTCAAGTACTTTGACACCACCATCGACCGGAAGAGGTACACCAGCACCAAAGAGGTGCTGGA
CGCCACCCTGATCCACCAGAGCATCACCGGCCTGTACGAGACACGGATCGACCTGTCTCAGCTGGGAGGC
GATTCAGGCGGATCTACTAATCTGTCAGATATTATTGAAAAGGAGACCGGTAAGCAACTGGTTATCCAGG
AATCCATCCTCATGCTCCCAGAGGAGGTGGAAGAAGTCATTGGGAACAAGCCGGAAAGCGATATACTCGT
GCACACCGCCTACGACGAGAGCACCGACGAGAATGTCATGCTTCTGACTAGCGACGCCCCTGAATACAAG
CCTTGGGCTCTGGTCATACAGGATAGCAACGGTGAGAACAAGATTAAGATGCTCTCTGGTGGTTCTCCCA
AGAAGAAGAGGAAAGTCTAACTAGGAATCCCGAGGCCTCTACCGGGTAGGGGAGGCGCTTTTCCCAAGGC
AGTCTGGAGCATGCGCTTTAGCAGCCCCGCTGGGCACTTGGCGCTACACAAGTGGCCTCTGGCCTCGCAC
ACATTCCACATCCACCGGTAGGCGCCAACCGGCTCCGTTCTTTGGTGGCCCCTTCGCGCCACCTTCTACT
CCTCCCCTAGTCAGGAAGTTCCCCCCCGCCCCGCAGCTCGCGTCGTGCAGGACGTGACAAATGGAAGTAG
CACGTCTCACTAGTCTCGTGCAGATGGACAGCACCGCTGAGCAATGGAAGCGGGTAGGCCTTTGGGGCAG
CGGCCAATAGCAGCTTTGCTCCTTCGCTTTCTGGGCTCAGAGGCTGGGAAGGGGTGGGTCCGGGGGCGGG
CTCAGGGGCGGGCTCAGGGGCGGGGCGGGCGCCCGAAGGTCCTCCGGAGGCCCGGCATTCTGCACGCTTC
AAAAGCGCACGTCTGCCGCGCTGTTCTCCTCTTCCTCATCTCCGGGCCTTTCGACCTGCAGCCCAAGCTT
ACCATGACCGAGTACAAGCCCACGGTGCGCCTCGCCACCCGCGACGACGTCCCCAGGGCCGTACGCACCC
TCGCCGCCGCGTTCGCCGACTACCCCGCCACGCGCCACACCGTCGATCCGGACCGCCACATCGAGCGGGT
CACCGAGCTGCAAGAACTCTTCCTCACGCGCGTCGGGCTCGACATCGGCAAGGTGTGGGTCGCGGACGAC
GGCGCCGCGGTGGCGGTCTGGACCACGCCGGAGAGCGTCGAAGCGGGGGCGGTGTTCGCCGAGATCGGCC
CGCGCATGGCCGAGTTGAGCGGTTCCCGGCTGGCCGCGCAGCAACAGATGGAAGGCCTCCTGGCGCCGCA
CCGGCCCAAGGAGCCCGCGTGGTTCCTGGCCACCGTCGGCGTCTCGCCCGACCACCAGGGCAAGGGTCTG
GGCAGCGCCGTCGTGCTCCCCGGAGTGGAGGCGGCCGAGCGCGCCGGGGTGCCCGCCTTCCTGGAGACCT
CCGCGCCCCGCAACCTCCCCTTCTACGAGCGGCTCGGCTTCACCGTCACCGCCGACGTCGAGGTGCCCGA
AGGACCGCGCACCTGGTGCATGACCCGCAAGCCCGGTGCCTGAAAACGTTGTTGTTTGGGGTTGAATTAC
TCTTCTAGACCGCGGCGCGCCCGATAATCAACCTCTGGATTACAAAATTTGTGAAAGATTGACTGGTATT
CTTAACTATGTTGCTCCTTTTACGCTATGTGGATACGCTGCTTTAATGCCTTTGTATCATGCTATTGCTT
CCCGTATGGCTTTCATTTTCTCCTCCTTGTATAAATCCTGGTTGCTGTCTCTTTATGAGGAGTTGTGGCC
CGTTGTCAGGCAACGTGGCGTGGTGTGCACTGTGTTTGCTGACGCAACCCCCACTGGTTGGGGCATTGCC
ACCACCTGTCAGCTCCTTTCCGGGACTTTCGCTTTCCCCCTCCCTATTGCCACGGCGGAACTCATCGCCG
CCTGCCTTGCCCGCTGCTGGACAGGGGCTCGGCTGTTGGGCACTGACAATTCCGTGGTGTTGTCGGGGAA
ATCATCGTCCTTTCCTTGGCTGCTCGCCTGTGTTGCCACCTGGATTCTGCGCGGGACGTCCTTCTGCTAC
GTCCCTTCGGCCCTCAATCCAGCGGACCTTCCTTCCCGCGGCCTGCTGCCGGCTCTGCGGCCTCTTCCGC
GTCTTCGCCTTCGCCCTCAGACGAGTCGGATCTCCCTTTGGGCCGCCTCCCCGCATCGATACCGTCGACC
TCGATCGAGACCTAGAAAAACATGGAGCAATCACAAGTAGCAATACAGCAGCTACCAATGCTGATTGTGC
CTGGCTAGAAGCACAAGAGGAGGAGGAGGTGGGTTTTCCAGTCACACCTCAGGTACCTTTAAGACCAATG
ACTTACAAGGCAGCTGTAGATCTTAGCCACTTTTTAAAAGAAAAGGGGGGACTGGAAGGGCTAATTCACT
CCCAACGAAGACAAGATATCCTTGATCTGTGGATCTACCACACACAAGGCTACTTCCCTGATTGGCAGAA
CTACACACCAGGGCCAGGGATCAGATATCCACTGACCTTTGGATGGTGCTACAAGCTAGTACCAGTTGAG
CAAGAGAAGGTAGAAGAAGCCAATGAAGGAGAGAACACCCGCTTGTTACACCCTGTGAGCCTGCATGGGA
TGGATGACCCGGAGAGAGAAGTATTAGAGTGGAGGTTTGACAGCCGCCTAGCATTTCATCACATGGCCCG
AGAGCTGCATCCGGACTGTACTGGGTCTCTCTGGTTAGACCAGATCTGAGCCTGGGAGCTCTCTGGCTAA
CTAGGGAACCCACTGCTTAAGCCTCAATAAAGCTTGCCTTGAGTGCTTCAAGTAGTGTGTGCCCGTCTGT
TGTGTGACTCTGGTAACTAGAGATCCCTCAGACCCTTTTAGTCAGTGTGGAAAATCTCTAGCAGCATGTG
AGCAAAAGGCCAGCAAAAGGCCAGGAACCGTAAAAAGGCCGCGTTGCTGGCGTTTTTCCATAGGCTCCGC
CCCCCTGACGAGCATCACAAAAATCGACGCTCAAGTCAGAGGTGGCGAAACCCGACAGGACTATAAAGAT
ACCAGGCGTTTCCCCCTGGAAGCTCCCTCGTGCGCTCTCCTGTTCCGACCCTGCCGCTTACCGGATACCT
GTCCGCCTTTCTCCCTTCGGGAAGCGTGGCGCTTTCTCATAGCTCACGCTGTAGGTATCTCAGTTCGGTG
TAGGTCGTTCGCTCCAAGCTGGGCTGTGTGCACGAACCCCCCGTTCAGCCCGACCGCTGCGCCTTATCCG
GTAACTATCGTCTTGAGTCCAACCCGGTAAGACACGACTTATCGCCACTGGCAGCAGCCACTGGTAACAG
GATTAGCAGAGCGAGGTATGTAGGCGGTGCTACAGAGTTCTTGAAGTGGTGGCCTAACTACGGCTACACT
AGAAGAACAGTATTTGGTATCTGCGCTCTGCTGAAGCCAGTTACCTTCGGAAAAAGAGTTGGTAGCTCTT
GATCCGGCAAACAAACCACCGCTGGTAGCGGTGGTTTTTTTGTTTGCAAGCAGCAGATTACGCGCAGAAA
AAAAGGATCTCAAGAAGATCCTTTGATCTTTTCTACGGGGTCTGACGCTCAGTGGAACGAAAACTCACGT
TAAGGGATTTTGGTCATGAGATTATCAAAAAGGATCTTCACCTAGATCCTTTTAAATTAAAAATGAAGTT
TTAAATCAATCTAAAGTATATATGAGTAAACTTGGTCTGACAGTTACCAATGCTTAATCAGTGAGGCACC
TATCTCAGCGATCTGTCTATTTCGTTCATCCATAGTTGCCTGACTCCCCGTCGTGTAGATAACTACGATA
CGGGAGGGCTTACCATCTGGCCCCAGTGCTGCAATGATACCGCGAGACCCACGCTCACCGGCTCCAGATT
TATCAGCAATAAACCAGCCAGCCGGAAGGGCCGAGCGCAGAAGTGGTCCTGCAACTTTATCCGCCTCCAT
CCAGTCTATTAATTGTTGCCGGGAAGCTAGAGTAAGTAGTTCGCCAGTTAATAGTTTGCGCAACGTTGTT
GCCATTGCTACAGGCATCGTGGTGTCACGCTCGTCGTTTGGTATGGCTTCATTCAGCTCCGGTTCCCAAC
GATCAAGGCGAGTTACATGATCCCCCATGTTGTGCAAAAAAGCGGTTAGCTCCTTCGGTCCTCCGATCGT
TGTCAGAAGTAAGTTGGCCGCAGTGTTATCACTCATGGTTATGGCAGCACTGCATAATTCTCTTACTGTC
ATGCCATCCGTAAGATGCTTTTCTGTGACTGGTGAGTACTCAACCAAGTCATTCTGAGAATAGTGTATGC
GGCGACCGAGTTGCTCTTGCCCGGCGTCAATACGGGATAATACCGCGCCACATAGCAGAACTTTAAAAGT
GCTCATCATTGGAAAACGTTCTTCGGGGCGAAAACTCTCAAGGATCTTACCGCTGTTGAGATCCAGTTCG
ATGTAACCCACTCGTGCACCCAACTGATCTTCAGCATCTTTTACTTTCACCAGCGTTTCTGGGTGAGCAA
AAACAGGAAGGCAAAATGCCGCAAAAAAGGGAATAAGGGCGACACGGAAATGTTGAATACTCATACTCTT
CCTTTTTCAATATTATTGAAGCATTTATCAGGGTTATTGTCTCATGAGCGGATACATATTTGAATGTATT
TAGAAAAATAAACAAATAGGGGTTCCGCGCACATTTCCCCGAAAAGTGCCACCTGAC
Features (pLannotate 1.2.2; 23 found; start..end, strand, type, name):
     30..82      -  misc_feature   bom (fragment): basis of mobility region from pBR322
    237..616     +  enhancer       CMV enhancer: human cytomegalovirus immediate early enhancer
    617..816     +  promoter       CMV promoter: human cytomegalovirus (CMV) immediate early promoter
    834..1014    +  LTR            5' LTR (truncated): truncated 5' long terminal repeat (LTR) from HIV-1
   1061..1186    +  misc_feature   HIV-1 Ψ: packaging signal of human immunodeficiency virus type 1
   1170..1508    +  CDS            HIV-1 gag (fragment): gag protein from human immunodeficiency virus 1; gag
   1685..1918    +  misc_feature   RRE: The Rev response element (RRE) of HIV-1 allows for Rev-dependent mRNA export from the nucleus to the cytoplasm.
   2295..2395    +  CDS            Rev (fragment): human immunodeficiency virus 1 (HIV-1) Rev protein; rev; enhances nuclear export of unspliced and incompletely spliced viral mRNAs
   2445..2562    +  misc_feature   cPPT/CTS: central polypurine tract and central termination sequence of HIV-1
   2623..3001    +  promoter       TRE3G promoter: 3rd-generation Tet-responsive promoter that can be activated by binding of Tet-On® 3G
   3148..3834    +  CDS            Apobec1: ABEC1_RAT - Experimental evidence at protein level: Swiss-Prot protein existence level 1. Catalytic component of the apolipoprotein B mRNA editing enzyme complex which is responsible for the postranscriptional editing of a CAA codon for Gln to a UAA codon for stop in the APOB mRNA. May also play a role in the epigenetic regulation of gene expression by participating in DNA demethylation. From Rattus norvegicus (Rat).
   3835..3882    +  CDS            ABE(7.10) (fragment): adenine base editor comprising wild-type E. coli TadA fused to the evolved TadA*(7.10) mutant (Gaudelli et al., 2017)
   3883..7982    +  CDS            Cas9 (fragment): Cas9 (Csn1) endonuclease from the Streptococcus pyogenes Type II CRISPR/Cas system generates RNA-guided double strand breaks in DNA
   7996..8244    +  CDS            UGI: UNGI_BPPB2 - Experimental evidence at protein level: Swiss-Prot protein existence level 1. This protein binds specifically and reversibly to the host uracil-DNA glycosylase, preventing removal of uracil residues from PBS2 DNA by the host uracil-excision repair system. From Bacillus phage PBS2 (Bacteriophage PBS2).
   8304..8803    +  promoter       PGK promoter: mouse phosphoglycerate kinase 1 promoter
   8824..9423    +  CDS            PuroR: puromycin N-acetyltransferase; pac from Streptomyces alboniger; confers resistance to puromycin
   9476..10064   +  misc_feature   WPRE: woodchuck hepatitis virus posttranscriptional regulatory element
  10065..10084   +  misc_feature   MCS (fragment): pBluescript multiple cloning site
  10086..10586   +  CDS            nef (fragment): NEF_HV1LA - Experimental evidence at protein level: Swiss-Prot protein existence level 1. Extracellular Nef protein targets CD4(+) T-lymphocytes for apoptosis by interacting with CXCR4 surface receptors. From Human immunodeficiency virus type 1 group M subtype B (isolate Lai) (HIV-1).
  10593..10773   +  LTR            5' LTR (truncated): truncated 5' long terminal repeat (LTR) from HIV-1
  10835..11423   -  rep_origin     ori: high-copy-number ColE1/pMB1/pBR322/pUC origin of replication
  11594..12454   -  CDS            AmpR: β-lactamase; bla; confers resistance to ampicillin, carbenicillin, and related antibiotics
  12455..12559   -  promoter       AmpR promoter: bla
