>Addgene plasmid #110847 | pLenti-TRE3G-FNLS-PGK-Puro | addgene full sequence | sequence record 211411 | Addgene NGS Result
GACGGATCGGGAGATCTCCCGATCCCCTATGGTGCACTCTCAGTACAATCTGCTCTGATGCCGCATAGTT
AAGCCAGTATCTGCTCCCTGCTTGTGTGTTGGAGGTCGCTGAGTAGTGCGCGAGCAAAATTTAAGCTACA
ACAAGGCAAGGCTTGACCGACAATTGCATGAAGAATCTGCTTAGGGTTAGGCGTTTTGCGCTGCTTCGCG
ATGTACGGGCCAGATATACGCGTTGACATTGATTATTGACTAGTTATTAATAGTAATCAATTACGGGGTC
ATTAGTTCATAGCCCATATATGGAGTTCCGCGTTACATAACTTACGGTAAATGGCCCGCCTGGCTGACCG
CCCAACGACCCCCGCCCATTGACGTCAATAATGACGTATGTTCCCATAGTAACGCCAATAGGGACTTTCC
ATTGACGTCAATGGGTGGAGTATTTACGGTAAACTGCCCACTTGGCAGTACATCAAGTGTATCATATGCC
AAGTACGCCCCCTATTGACGTCAATGACGGTAAATGGCCCGCCTGGCATTATGCCCAGTACATGACCTTA
TGGGACTTTCCTACTTGGCAGTACATCTACGTATTAGTCATCGCTATTACCATGGTGATGCGGTTTTGGC
AGTACATCAATGGGCGTGGATAGCGGTTTGACTCACGGGGATTTCCAAGTCTCCACCCCATTGACGTCAA
TGGGAGTTTGTTTTGGCACCAAAATCAACGGGACTTTCCAAAATGTCGTAACAACTCCGCCCCATTGACG
CAAATGGGCGGTAGGCGTGTACGGTGGGAGGTCTATATAAGCAGCGCGTTTTGCCTGTACTGGGTCTCTC
TGGTTAGACCAGATCTGAGCCTGGGAGCTCTCTGGCTAACTAGGGAACCCACTGCTTAAGCCTCAATAAA
GCTTGCCTTGAGTGCTTCAAGTAGTGTGTGCCCGTCTGTTGTGTGACTCTGGTAACTAGAGATCCCTCAG
ACCCTTTTAGTCAGTGTGGAAAATCTCTAGCAGTGGCGCCCGAACAGGGACTTGAAAGCGAAAGGGAAAC
CAGAGGAGCTCTCTCGACGCAGGACTCGGCTTGCTGAAGCGCGCACGGCAAGAGGCGAGGGGCGGCGACT
GGTGAGTACGCCAAAAATTTTGACTAGCGGAGGCTAGAAGGAGAGAGATGGGTGCGAGAGCGTCAGTATT
AAGCGGGGGAGAATTAGATCGCGATGGGAAAAAATTCGGTTAAGGCCAGGGGGAAAGAAAAAATATAAAT
TAAAACATATAGTATGGGCAAGCAGGGAGCTAGAACGATTCGCAGTTAATCCTGGCCTGTTAGAAACATC
AGAAGGCTGTAGACAAATACTGGGACAGCTACAACCATCCCTTCAGACAGGATCAGAAGAACTTAGATCA
TTATATAATACAGTAGCAACCCTCTATTGTGTGCATCAAAGGATAGAGATAAAAGACACCAAGGAAGCTT
TAGACAAGATAGAGGAAGAGCAAAACAAAAGTAAGACCACCGCACAGCAAGCGGCCGGCCGCTGATCTTC
AGACCTGGAGGAGGAGATATGAGGGACAATTGGAGAAGTGAATTATATAAATATAAAGTAGTAAAAATTG
AACCATTAGGAGTAGCACCCACCAAGGCAAAGAGAAGAGTGGTGCAGAGAGAAAAAAGAGCAGTGGGAAT
AGGAGCTTTGTTCCTTGGGTTCTTGGGAGCAGCAGGAAGCACTATGGGCGCAGCGTCAATGACGCTGACG
GTACAGGCCAGACAATTATTGTCTGGTATAGTGCAGCAGCAGAACAATTTGCTGAGGGCTATTGAGGCGC
AACAGCATCTGTTGCAACTCACAGTCTGGGGCATCAAGCAGCTCCAGGCAAGAATCCTGGCTGTGGAAAG
ATACCTAAAGGATCAACAGCTCCTGGGGATTTGGGGTTGCTCTGGAAAACTCATTTGCACCACTGCTGTG
CCTTGGAATGCTAGTTGGAGTAATAAATCTCTGGAACAGATTTGGAATCACACGACCTGGATGGAGTGGG
ACAGAGAAATTAACAATTACACAAGCTTAATACACTCCTTAATTGAAGAATCGCAAAACCAGCAAGAAAA
GAATGAACAAGAATTATTGGAATTAGATAAATGGGCAAGTTTGTGGAATTGGTTTAACATAACAAATTGG
CTGTGGTATATAAAATTATTCATAATGATAGTAGGAGGCTTGGTAGGTTTAAGAATAGTTTTTGCTGTAC
TTTCTATAGTGAATAGAGTTAGGCAGGGATATTCACCATTATCGTTTCAGACCCACCTCCCAACCCCGAG
GGGACCCGACAGGCCCGAAGGAATAGAAGAAGAAGGTGGAGAGAGAGACAGAGACAGATCCATTCGATTA
GTGAACGGATCGGCACTGCGTGCGCCAATTCTGCAGACAAATGGCAGTATTCATCCACAATTTTAAAAGA
AAAGGGGGGATTGGGGGGTACAGTGCAGGGGAAAGAATAGTAGACATAATAGCAACAGACATACAAACTA
AAGAATTACAAAAACAAATTACAAAAATTCAAAATTTTCGGGTTTATTACAGGGACAGCAGAGATCCAGT
TTGGTTAGTACCGGGCGATTCTAGATTCGAGTTTACTCCCTATCAGTGATAGAGAACGTATGAAGAGTTT
ACTCCCTATCAGTGATAGAGAACGTATGCAGACTTTACTCCCTATCAGTGATAGAGAACGTATAAGGAGT
TTACTCCCTATCAGTGATAGAGAACGTATGACCAGTTTACTCCCTATCAGTGATAGAGAACGTATCTACA
GTTTACTCCCTATCAGTGATAGAGAACGTATATCCAGTTTACTCCCTATCAGTGATAGAGAACGTATAAG
CTTTAGGCGTGTACGGTGGGCGCCTATAAAAGCAGAGCTCGTTTAGTGAACCGTCAGATCGCCTGGAGCA
ATTCCACAACACTTTTGTCTTATACCAACTTTCCGTACCACTTCCTACCCTCGTAAAGTCGAGCTTGCGT
TGGATCCGCCACCATGGACTATAAGGACCACGACGGAGACTACAAGGATCATGATATTGATTACAAAGAC
GATGACGATAAGATGGCCCCAAAGAAGAAGCGGAAGGTCGGTATCCACGGAGTCCCAGCAGCCATGAGCT
CAGAGACTGGCCCAGTGGCTGTGGACCCCACATTGAGACGGCGGATCGAGCCCCATGAGTTTGAGGTATT
CTTCGATCCGAGAGAGCTCCGCAAGGAGACCTGCCTGCTTTACGAAATTAATTGGGGGGGCCGGCACTCC
ATTTGGCGACATACATCACAGAACACTAACAAGCACGTCGAAGTCAACTTCATCGAGAAGTTCACGACAG
AAAGATATTTCTGTCCGAACACAAGGTGCAGCATTACCTGGTTTCTCAGCTGGAGCCCATGCGGCGAATG
TAGTAGGGCCATCACTGAATTCCTGTCAAGGTATCCCCACGTCACTCTGTTTATTTACATCGCAAGGCTG
TACCACCACGCTGACCCCCGCAATCGACAAGGCCTGCGGGATTTGATCTCTTCAGGTGTGACTATCCAAA
TTATGACTGAGCAGGAGTCAGGATACTGCTGGAGAAACTTTGTGAATTATAGCCCGAGTAATGAAGCCCA
CTGGCCTAGGTATCCCCATCTGTGGGTACGACTGTACGTTCTTGAACTGTACTGCATCATACTGGGCCTG
CCTCCTTGTCTCAACATTCTGAGAAGGAAGCAGCCACAGCTGACATTCTTTACCATCGCTCTTCAGTCTT
GTCATTACCAGCGACTGCCCCCACACATTCTCTGGGCCACCGGGTTGAAAAGCGGCAGCGAGACTCCCGG
GACCTCAGAGTCCGCCACACCCGAAAGTGACAAGAAGTACAGCATCGGCCTGGCCATCGGCACCAACTCT
GTGGGCTGGGCCGTGATCACCGACGAGTACAAGGTGCCCAGCAAGAAATTCAAGGTGCTGGGCAACACCG
ACCGGCACAGCATCAAGAAGAACCTGATCGGAGCCCTGCTGTTCGACAGCGGCGAAACAGCCGAGGCCAC
CCGGCTGAAGAGAACCGCCAGAAGAAGATACACCAGACGGAAGAACCGGATCTGCTATCTGCAAGAGATC
TTCAGCAACGAGATGGCCAAGGTGGACGACAGCTTCTTCCACAGACTGGAAGAGTCCTTCCTGGTGGAAG
AGGATAAGAAGCACGAGCGGCACCCCATCTTCGGCAACATCGTGGACGAGGTGGCCTACCACGAGAAGTA
CCCCACCATCTACCACCTGAGAAAGAAACTGGTGGACAGCACCGACAAGGCCGACCTGCGGCTGATCTAT
CTGGCCCTGGCCCACATGATCAAGTTCCGGGGCCACTTCCTGATCGAGGGCGACCTGAACCCCGACAACA
GCGACGTGGACAAGCTGTTCATCCAGCTGGTGCAGACCTACAACCAGCTGTTCGAGGAAAACCCCATCAA
CGCCAGCGGCGTGGACGCCAAGGCCATCCTGTCTGCCAGACTGAGCAAGAGCAGACGGCTGGAAAATCTG
ATCGCCCAGCTGCCCGGCGAGAAGAAGAATGGCCTGTTCGGCAACCTGATTGCCCTGAGCCTGGGCCTGA
CCCCCAACTTCAAGAGCAACTTCGACCTGGCCGAGGATGCCAAACTGCAGCTGAGCAAGGACACCTACGA
CGACGACCTGGACAACCTGCTGGCCCAGATCGGCGACCAGTACGCCGACCTGTTTCTGGCCGCCAAGAAC
CTGTCCGACGCCATCCTGCTGAGCGACATCCTGAGAGTGAACACCGAGATCACCAAGGCCCCCCTGAGCG
CCTCTATGATCAAGAGATACGACGAGCACCACCAGGACCTGACCCTGCTGAAAGCTCTCGTGCGGCAGCA
GCTGCCTGAGAAGTACAAAGAGATTTTCTTCGACCAGAGCAAGAACGGCTACGCCGGCTACATTGACGGC
GGAGCCAGCCAGGAAGAGTTCTACAAGTTCATCAAGCCCATCCTGGAAAAGATGGACGGCACCGAGGAAC
TGCTCGTGAAGCTGAACAGAGAGGACCTGCTGCGGAAGCAGCGGACCTTCGACAACGGCAGCATCCCCCA
CCAGATCCACCTGGGAGAGCTGCACGCCATTCTGCGGCGGCAGGAAGATTTTTACCCATTCCTGAAGGAC
AACCGGGAAAAGATCGAGAAGATCCTGACCTTCCGCATCCCCTACTACGTGGGCCCTCTGGCCAGGGGAA
ACAGCAGATTCGCCTGGATGACCAGAAAGAGCGAGGAAACCATCACCCCCTGGAACTTCGAGGAAGTGGT
GGACAAGGGCGCTTCCGCCCAGAGCTTCATCGAGCGGATGACCAACTTCGATAAGAACCTGCCCAACGAG
AAGGTGCTGCCCAAGCACAGCCTGCTGTACGAGTACTTCACCGTGTATAACGAGCTGACCAAAGTGAAAT
ACGTGACCGAGGGAATGAGAAAGCCCGCCTTCCTGAGCGGCGAGCAGAAAAAGGCCATCGTGGACCTGCT
GTTCAAGACCAACCGGAAAGTGACCGTGAAGCAGCTGAAAGAGGACTACTTCAAGAAAATCGAGTGCTTC
GACTCCGTGGAAATCTCCGGCGTGGAAGATCGGTTCAACGCCTCCCTGGGCACATACCACGATCTGCTGA
AAATTATCAAGGACAAGGACTTCCTGGACAATGAGGAAAACGAGGACATTCTGGAAGATATCGTGCTGAC
CCTGACACTGTTTGAGGACAGAGAGATGATCGAGGAACGGCTGAAAACCTATGCCCACCTGTTCGACGAC
AAAGTGATGAAGCAGCTGAAGCGGCGGAGATACACCGGCTGGGGCAGGCTGAGCCGGAAGCTGATCAACG
GCATCCGGGACAAGCAGTCCGGCAAGACAATCCTGGATTTCCTGAAGTCCGACGGCTTCGCCAACAGAAA
CTTCATGCAGCTGATCCACGACGACAGCCTGACCTTTAAAGAGGACATCCAGAAAGCCCAGGTGTCCGGC
CAGGGCGATAGCCTGCACGAGCACATTGCCAATCTGGCCGGCAGCCCCGCCATTAAGAAGGGCATCCTGC
AGACAGTGAAGGTGGTGGACGAGCTCGTGAAAGTGATGGGCCGGCACAAGCCCGAGAACATCGTGATCGA
AATGGCCAGAGAGAACCAGACCACCCAGAAGGGACAGAAGAACAGCCGCGAGAGAATGAAGCGGATCGAA
GAGGGCATCAAAGAGCTGGGCAGCCAGATCCTGAAAGAACACCCAGTGGAAAACACCCAGCTGCAGAACG
AGAAGCTGTACCTGTACTACCTGCAGAATGGGCGGGATATGTACGTGGACCAGGAACTGGACATCAACCG
GCTGTCCGACTACGATGTGGACCATATCGTGCCTCAGAGCTTTCTGAAGGACGACTCCATCGACAACAAG
GTGCTGACCAGAAGCGACAAGAACCGGGGCAAGAGCGACAACGTGCCCTCCGAAGAGGTCGTGAAGAAGA
TGAAGAACTACTGGCGGCAGCTGCTGAACGCCAAGCTGATTACCCAGAGAAAGTTCGACAATCTGACCAA
GGCCGAGAGAGGCGGCCTGAGCGAACTGGATAAGGCCGGCTTCATCAAGAGACAGCTGGTGGAAACCCGG
CAGATCACAAAGCACGTGGCACAGATCCTGGACTCCCGGATGAACACTAAGTACGACGAGAATGACAAGC
TGATCCGGGAAGTGAAAGTGATCACCCTGAAGTCCAAGCTGGTGTCCGATTTCCGGAAGGATTTCCAGTT
TTACAAAGTGCGCGAGATCAACAACTACCACCACGCCCACGACGCCTACCTGAACGCCGTCGTGGGAACC
GCCCTGATCAAAAAGTACCCTAAGCTGGAAAGCGAGTTCGTGTACGGCGACTACAAGGTGTACGACGTGC
GGAAGATGATCGCCAAGAGCGAGCAGGAAATCGGCAAGGCTACCGCCAAGTACTTCTTCTACAGCAACAT
CATGAACTTTTTCAAGACCGAGATTACCCTGGCCAACGGCGAGATCCGGAAGCGGCCTCTGATCGAGACA
AACGGCGAAACCGGGGAGATCGTGTGGGATAAGGGCCGGGATTTTGCCACCGTGCGGAAAGTGCTGAGCA
TGCCCCAAGTGAATATCGTGAAAAAGACCGAGGTGCAGACAGGCGGCTTCAGCAAAGAGTCTATCCTGCC
CAAGAGGAACAGCGATAAGCTGATCGCCAGAAAGAAGGACTGGGACCCTAAGAAGTACGGCGGCTTCGAC
AGCCCCACCGTGGCCTATTCTGTGCTGGTGGTGGCCAAAGTGGAAAAGGGCAAGTCCAAGAAACTGAAGA
GTGTGAAAGAGCTGCTGGGGATCACCATCATGGAAAGAAGCAGCTTCGAGAAGAATCCCATCGACTTTCT
GGAAGCCAAGGGCTACAAAGAAGTGAAAAAGGACCTGATCATCAAGCTGCCTAAGTACTCCCTGTTCGAG
CTGGAAAACGGCCGGAAGAGAATGCTGGCCTCTGCCGGCGAACTGCAGAAGGGAAACGAACTGGCCCTGC
CCTCCAAATATGTGAACTTCCTGTACCTGGCCAGCCACTATGAGAAGCTGAAGGGCTCCCCCGAGGATAA
TGAGCAGAAACAGCTGTTTGTGGAACAGCACAAGCACTACCTGGACGAGATCATCGAGCAGATCAGCGAG
TTCTCCAAGAGAGTGATCCTGGCCGACGCTAATCTGGACAAAGTGCTGTCCGCCTACAACAAGCACCGGG
ATAAGCCCATCAGAGAGCAGGCCGAGAATATCATCCACCTGTTTACCCTGACCAATCTGGGAGCCCCTGC
CGCCTTCAAGTACTTTGACACCACCATCGACCGGAAGAGGTACACCAGCACCAAAGAGGTGCTGGACGCC
ACCCTGATCCACCAGAGCATCACCGGCCTGTACGAGACACGGATCGACCTGTCTCAGCTGGGAGGCGATT
CAGGCGGATCTACTAATCTGTCAGATATTATTGAAAAGGAGACCGGTAAGCAACTGGTTATCCAGGAATC
CATCCTCATGCTCCCAGAGGAGGTGGAAGAAGTCATTGGGAACAAGCCGGAAAGCGATATACTCGTGCAC
ACCGCCTACGACGAGAGCACCGACGAGAATGTCATGCTTCTGACTAGCGACGCCCCTGAATACAAGCCTT
GGGCTCTGGTCATACAGGATAGCAACGGTGAGAACAAGATTAAGATGCTCTCTGGTGGTTCTCCCAAGAA
GAAGAGGAAAGTCTAACTAGGAATCCCGAGGCCTCTACCGGGTAGGGGAGGCGCTTTTCCCAAGGCAGTC
TGGAGCATGCGCTTTAGCAGCCCCGCTGGGCACTTGGCGCTACACAAGTGGCCTCTGGCCTCGCACACAT
TCCACATCCACCGGTAGGCGCCAACCGGCTCCGTTCTTTGGTGGCCCCTTCGCGCCACCTTCTACTCCTC
CCCTAGTCAGGAAGTTCCCCCCCGCCCCGCAGCTCGCGTCGTGCAGGACGTGACAAATGGAAGTAGCACG
TCTCACTAGTCTCGTGCAGATGGACAGCACCGCTGAGCAATGGAAGCGGGTAGGCCTTTGGGGCAGCGGC
CAATAGCAGCTTTGCTCCTTCGCTTTCTGGGCTCAGAGGCTGGGAAGGGGTGGGTCCGGGGGCGGGCTCA
GGGGCGGGCTCAGGGGCGGGGCGGGCGCCCGAAGGTCCTCCGGAGGCCCGGCATTCTGCACGCTTCAAAA
GCGCACGTCTGCCGCGCTGTTCTCCTCTTCCTCATCTCCGGGCCTTTCGACCTGCAGCCCAAGCTTACCA
TGACCGAGTACAAGCCCACGGTGCGCCTCGCCACCCGCGACGACGTCCCCAGGGCCGTACGCACCCTCGC
CGCCGCGTTCGCCGACTACCCCGCCACGCGCCACACCGTCGATCCGGACCGCCACATCGAGCGGGTCACC
GAGCTGCAAGAACTCTTCCTCACGCGCGTCGGGCTCGACATCGGCAAGGTGTGGGTCGCGGACGACGGCG
CCGCGGTGGCGGTCTGGACCACGCCGGAGAGCGTCGAAGCGGGGGCGGTGTTCGCCGAGATCGGCCCGCG
CATGGCCGAGTTGAGCGGTTCCCGGCTGGCCGCGCAGCAACAGATGGAAGGCCTCCTGGCGCCGCACCGG
CCCAAGGAGCCCGCGTGGTTCCTGGCCACCGTCGGCGTCTCGCCCGACCACCAGGGCAAGGGTCTGGGCA
GCGCCGTCGTGCTCCCCGGAGTGGAGGCGGCCGAGCGCGCCGGGGTGCCCGCCTTCCTGGAGACCTCCGC
GCCCCGCAACCTCCCCTTCTACGAGCGGCTCGGCTTCACCGTCACCGCCGACGTCGAGGTGCCCGAAGGA
CCGCGCACCTGGTGCATGACCCGCAAGCCCGGTGCCTGAAAACGTTGTTGTTTGGGGTTGAATTACTCTT
CTAGACCGCGGCGCGCCCGATAATCAACCTCTGGATTACAAAATTTGTGAAAGATTGACTGGTATTCTTA
ACTATGTTGCTCCTTTTACGCTATGTGGATACGCTGCTTTAATGCCTTTGTATCATGCTATTGCTTCCCG
TATGGCTTTCATTTTCTCCTCCTTGTATAAATCCTGGTTGCTGTCTCTTTATGAGGAGTTGTGGCCCGTT
GTCAGGCAACGTGGCGTGGTGTGCACTGTGTTTGCTGACGCAACCCCCACTGGTTGGGGCATTGCCACCA
CCTGTCAGCTCCTTTCCGGGACTTTCGCTTTCCCCCTCCCTATTGCCACGGCGGAACTCATCGCCGCCTG
CCTTGCCCGCTGCTGGACAGGGGCTCGGCTGTTGGGCACTGACAATTCCGTGGTGTTGTCGGGGAAATCA
TCGTCCTTTCCTTGGCTGCTCGCCTGTGTTGCCACCTGGATTCTGCGCGGGACGTCCTTCTGCTACGTCC
CTTCGGCCCTCAATCCAGCGGACCTTCCTTCCCGCGGCCTGCTGCCGGCTCTGCGGCCTCTTCCGCGTCT
TCGCCTTCGCCCTCAGACGAGTCGGATCTCCCTTTGGGCCGCCTCCCCGCATCGATACCGTCGACCTCGA
TCGAGACCTAGAAAAACATGGAGCAATCACAAGTAGCAATACAGCAGCTACCAATGCTGATTGTGCCTGG
CTAGAAGCACAAGAGGAGGAGGAGGTGGGTTTTCCAGTCACACCTCAGGTACCTTTAAGACCAATGACTT
ACAAGGCAGCTGTAGATCTTAGCCACTTTTTAAAAGAAAAGGGGGGACTGGAAGGGCTAATTCACTCCCA
ACGAAGACAAGATATCCTTGATCTGTGGATCTACCACACACAAGGCTACTTCCCTGATTGGCAGAACTAC
ACACCAGGGCCAGGGATCAGATATCCACTGACCTTTGGATGGTGCTACAAGCTAGTACCAGTTGAGCAAG
AGAAGGTAGAAGAAGCCAATGAAGGAGAGAACACCCGCTTGTTACACCCTGTGAGCCTGCATGGGATGGA
TGACCCGGAGAGAGAAGTATTAGAGTGGAGGTTTGACAGCCGCCTAGCATTTCATCACATGGCCCGAGAG
CTGCATCCGGACTGTACTGGGTCTCTCTGGTTAGACCAGATCTGAGCCTGGGAGCTCTCTGGCTAACTAG
GGAACCCACTGCTTAAGCCTCAATAAAGCTTGCCTTGAGTGCTTCAAGTAGTGTGTGCCCGTCTGTTGTG
TGACTCTGGTAACTAGAGATCCCTCAGACCCTTTTAGTCAGTGTGGAAAATCTCTAGCAGCATGTGAGCA
AAAGGCCAGCAAAAGGCCAGGAACCGTAAAAAGGCCGCGTTGCTGGCGTTTTTCCATAGGCTCCGCCCCC
CTGACGAGCATCACAAAAATCGACGCTCAAGTCAGAGGTGGCGAAACCCGACAGGACTATAAAGATACCA
GGCGTTTCCCCCTGGAAGCTCCCTCGTGCGCTCTCCTGTTCCGACCCTGCCGCTTACCGGATACCTGTCC
GCCTTTCTCCCTTCGGGAAGCGTGGCGCTTTCTCATAGCTCACGCTGTAGGTATCTCAGTTCGGTGTAGG
TCGTTCGCTCCAAGCTGGGCTGTGTGCACGAACCCCCCGTTCAGCCCGACCGCTGCGCCTTATCCGGTAA
CTATCGTCTTGAGTCCAACCCGGTAAGACACGACTTATCGCCACTGGCAGCAGCCACTGGTAACAGGATT
AGCAGAGCGAGGTATGTAGGCGGTGCTACAGAGTTCTTGAAGTGGTGGCCTAACTACGGCTACACTAGAA
GAACAGTATTTGGTATCTGCGCTCTGCTGAAGCCAGTTACCTTCGGAAAAAGAGTTGGTAGCTCTTGATC
CGGCAAACAAACCACCGCTGGTAGCGGTGGTTTTTTTGTTTGCAAGCAGCAGATTACGCGCAGAAAAAAA
GGATCTCAAGAAGATCCTTTGATCTTTTCTACGGGGTCTGACGCTCAGTGGAACGAAAACTCACGTTAAG
GGATTTTGGTCATGAGATTATCAAAAAGGATCTTCACCTAGATCCTTTTAAATTAAAAATGAAGTTTTAA
ATCAATCTAAAGTATATATGAGTAAACTTGGTCTGACAGTTACCAATGCTTAATCAGTGAGGCACCTATC
TCAGCGATCTGTCTATTTCGTTCATCCATAGTTGCCTGACTCCCCGTCGTGTAGATAACTACGATACGGG
AGGGCTTACCATCTGGCCCCAGTGCTGCAATGATACCGCGAGACCCACGCTCACCGGCTCCAGATTTATC
AGCAATAAACCAGCCAGCCGGAAGGGCCGAGCGCAGAAGTGGTCCTGCAACTTTATCCGCCTCCATCCAG
TCTATTAATTGTTGCCGGGAAGCTAGAGTAAGTAGTTCGCCAGTTAATAGTTTGCGCAACGTTGTTGCCA
TTGCTACAGGCATCGTGGTGTCACGCTCGTCGTTTGGTATGGCTTCATTCAGCTCCGGTTCCCAACGATC
AAGGCGAGTTACATGATCCCCCATGTTGTGCAAAAAAGCGGTTAGCTCCTTCGGTCCTCCGATCGTTGTC
AGAAGTAAGTTGGCCGCAGTGTTATCACTCATGGTTATGGCAGCACTGCATAATTCTCTTACTGTCATGC
CATCCGTAAGATGCTTTTCTGTGACTGGTGAGTACTCAACCAAGTCATTCTGAGAATAGTGTATGCGGCG
ACCGAGTTGCTCTTGCCCGGCGTCAATACGGGATAATACCGCGCCACATAGCAGAACTTTAAAAGTGCTC
ATCATTGGAAAACGTTCTTCGGGGCGAAAACTCTCAAGGATCTTACCGCTGTTGAGATCCAGTTCGATGT
AACCCACTCGTGCACCCAACTGATCTTCAGCATCTTTTACTTTCACCAGCGTTTCTGGGTGAGCAAAAAC
AGGAAGGCAAAATGCCGCAAAAAAGGGAATAAGGGCGACACGGAAATGTTGAATACTCATACTCTTCCTT
TTTCAATATTATTGAAGCATTTATCAGGGTTATTGTCTCATGAGCGGATACATATTTGAATGTATTTAGA
AAAATAAACAAATAGGGGTTCCGCGCACATTTCCCCGAAAAGTGCCACCTGACGTC
Features (pLannotate 1.2.2; 23 found; start..end, strand, type, name):
     28..80      -  misc_feature   bom (fragment): basis of mobility region from pBR322
    235..614     +  enhancer       CMV enhancer: human cytomegalovirus immediate early enhancer
    615..814     +  promoter       CMV promoter: human cytomegalovirus (CMV) immediate early promoter
    832..1012    +  LTR            5' LTR (truncated): truncated 5' long terminal repeat (LTR) from HIV-1
   1059..1184    +  misc_feature   HIV-1 Ψ: packaging signal of human immunodeficiency virus type 1
   1168..1506    +  CDS            HIV-1 gag (fragment): gag protein from human immunodeficiency virus 1; gag
   1681..1914    +  misc_feature   RRE: The Rev response element (RRE) of HIV-1 allows for Rev-dependent mRNA export from the nucleus to the cytoplasm.
   2291..2391    +  CDS            Rev (fragment): human immunodeficiency virus 1 (HIV-1) Rev protein; rev; enhances nuclear export of unspliced and incompletely spliced viral mRNAs
   2441..2558    +  misc_feature   cPPT/CTS: central polypurine tract and central termination sequence of HIV-1
   2619..2997    +  promoter       TRE3G promoter: 3rd-generation Tet-responsive promoter that can be activated by binding of Tet-On® 3G
   3144..3830    +  CDS            Apobec1: ABEC1_RAT - Experimental evidence at protein level: Swiss-Prot protein existence level 1. Catalytic component of the apolipoprotein B mRNA editing enzyme complex which is responsible for the postranscriptional editing of a CAA codon for Gln to a UAA codon for stop in the APOB mRNA. May also play a role in the epigenetic regulation of gene expression by participating in DNA demethylation. From Rattus norvegicus (Rat).
   3831..3878    +  CDS            ABE(7.10) (fragment): adenine base editor comprising wild-type E. coli TadA fused to the evolved TadA*(7.10) mutant (Gaudelli et al., 2017)
   3879..7978    +  CDS            Cas9 (fragment): Cas9 (Csn1) endonuclease from the Streptococcus pyogenes Type II CRISPR/Cas system generates RNA-guided double strand breaks in DNA
   7992..8240    +  CDS            UGI: UNGI_BPPB2 - Experimental evidence at protein level: Swiss-Prot protein existence level 1. This protein binds specifically and reversibly to the host uracil-DNA glycosylase, preventing removal of uracil residues from PBS2 DNA by the host uracil-excision repair system. From Bacillus phage PBS2 (Bacteriophage PBS2).
   8300..8799    +  promoter       PGK promoter: mouse phosphoglycerate kinase 1 promoter
   8820..9419    +  CDS            PuroR: puromycin N-acetyltransferase; pac from Streptomyces alboniger; confers resistance to puromycin
   9472..10060   +  misc_feature   WPRE: woodchuck hepatitis virus posttranscriptional regulatory element
  10061..10080   +  misc_feature   MCS (fragment): pBluescript multiple cloning site
  10082..10582   +  CDS            nef (fragment): NEF_HV1LA - Experimental evidence at protein level: Swiss-Prot protein existence level 1. Extracellular Nef protein targets CD4(+) T-lymphocytes for apoptosis by interacting with CXCR4 surface receptors. From Human immunodeficiency virus type 1 group M subtype B (isolate Lai) (HIV-1).
  10589..10769   +  LTR            5' LTR (truncated): truncated 5' long terminal repeat (LTR) from HIV-1
  10831..11419   -  rep_origin     ori: high-copy-number ColE1/pMB1/pBR322/pUC origin of replication
  11590..12450   -  CDS            AmpR: β-lactamase; bla; confers resistance to ampicillin, carbenicillin, and related antibiotics
  12451..12555   -  promoter       AmpR promoter: bla
