[The description below was written by a language model from this plasmid's Addgene catalogue record and pLannotate feature annotations shown in this document.]
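Description:
pLenti-TRE3G-FNLS-PGK-Puro is an HIV-1-derived lentiviral transfer plasmid built on the pLL3.3 backbone for doxycycline-inducible expression of a codon-optimized cytosine base editor in mammalian cells. It is propagated in E. coli through a ColE1/pUC-type origin with ampicillin selection. The catalogue lists it as low copy and as grown in a recombination-deficient strain, as is common for LTR-containing plasmids. A CMV enhancer/promoter fused to a truncated 5' LTR drives transcription of the viral genome in packaging cells. The Ψ packaging signal with a gag fragment, the RRE and the cPPT/CTS support encapsidation, Rev-dependent nuclear export and transduction efficiency. A WPRE lies upstream of the 3' LTR, which is preceded by a nef-derived fragment.

The payload, BE3RA-FNLS, sits under the TRE3G promoter and is a synthetic fusion of about 5.25 kb. Rat APOBEC1 cytidine deaminase is joined through a short linker to Streptococcus pyogenes Cas9 carrying the D10A nickase mutation, followed by the uracil glycosylase inhibitor UGI from phage PBS2. The linker is annotated automatically as an ABE(7.10) fragment, most likely a shared linker sequence rather than any adenine deaminase content. The catalogue records an N-terminal 3X FLAG tag and an added N-terminal nuclear localization signal, which are not annotated separately in the feature tables. A downstream mouse PGK promoter drives puromycin N-acetyltransferase for constitutive selection of transduced cells.

No tet transactivator or guide RNA cassette is annotated, so both a Tet-On 3G-type activator and an sgRNA must be supplied separately. The construct is used to make stable cell populations with dox-controlled C-to-T base editing. The depositor and repository sequences give the same feature map and differ by only a few nucleotides.
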