Addgene plasmid #110847: pLenti-TRE3G-FNLS-PGK-Puro
Purpose: Lentiviral vector for dox-inducible expression of FNLS in mammalian cells (codon optimized)
Depositing lab: Lukas Dow. Depositing organization: Cornell University. Publication: Optimized base editors enable efficient editing in cells, organoids and mice. Zafra MP, Schatoff EM, Katti A, Foronda M, Breinig M, Schweitzer AY, Simon A, Han T, Goswami S, Montgomery E, Thibado J, Kastenhuber ER, Sanchez-Rivera FJ, Shi J, Vakoc CR, Lowe SW, Tschaharganeh DF, Dow LE. Nat Biotechnol. 2018 Jul 3. pii: nbt.4194. doi: 10.1038/nbt.4194. PubMed 29969439.
Backbone
  Vector backbone: pLL3.3
  Backbone size w/o insert (bp): 6054
  Vector type: Lentiviral
  Selectable markers: Puromycin
Growth in bacteria
  Bacterial resistance: Ampicillin, 100 μg/mL
  Growth temperature: 30°C
  Growth strain: NEB Stable
  Copy number: Low Copy
Gene/Insert
  Gene/Insert name: BE3RA-FNLS (alt name: FNLS)
  Species: Synthetic
  Insert size (bp): 5250
  Mutation: D10A and NLS sequence at the N-terminus
  Promoter: TRE3G
  Tag / fusion protein: 3X FLAG (N terminal on insert)
  Cloning method: Gibson Cloning
  Sequencing primers: 5′ TAAGTGCAGTAGTCGCCGTG; 3′ TTAAGAATACCAGTCAATCTTTC
Terms and licenses: Academic/Nonprofit Terms; Industry Terms: Not Available to Industry
How to cite: pLenti-TRE3G-FNLS-PGK-Puro was a gift from Lukas Dow (Addgene plasmid # 110847 ; http://n2t.net/addgene:110847 ; RRID:Addgene_110847)
